>Addgene plasmid #134148 | pFR092 | addgene full sequence | sequence record 271346 | Addgene NGS Result
CCTGTGGCGCCGGTGATGCCGGCCACGATGCGTCCGGCGTAGAGGATCGAGATCTCGATCCCGCGAAATT
AATACGACTCACTATAGGGAGACCACAACGGTTTCCCTCTAGTGCCGGCTCCGGAGAGCTCCAATTGGAA
TTCGCTAGCTCTAGAAATAATTTTGTTTAACTTTAAGAAGGAGATATACATATGGCAGACCACAACCCTG
ACAGCGATTCTACACCTCGTACACTGCTGCGTCGTGTGCTGGATACTGCTGATCCTCGTACTCCTCGTCG
TCCTCGTAGCGCTCGTGCTGGTGCTCGCCGTGCCCTGCTGGAAACAGCCTCTCCTCGTAAACTGAGTGGC
CAGACCCGTACTATTGCCCGTGGGCGTTCACATGGAGCCCGCTCGGTCGGTCGTAGTGCTCACATTCAAG
CCTCGGGACACCTGGAAGAACAAACCCCTCGTACCCTGCTGAAAAACATCCTGCTGACTGCCCCTGAAAG
CTCTATTCTGATGCCGGAAAGCGTCGTTAAACCGGTTCCTGCTCCTCAAGCCGTTCAACCTTCTCGTCAA
GAGTCCTCCTGTGGATCTCTGGAGCTGCAACTGCCTGAACTGGAGCCTCCTACAACACTGGCACCGGGGC
TGCTGGCGCCTGGTCGTCGTAAACAACGTCTGCGTCTGAGCGTGTTTCAACAAGGTGTTGATCAGGGCCT
GAGTCTGTCTCAAGAACCTCAAGGCAACGCTGATGCTTCTAGTCTGACCCGTTCTCTGAACCTGACCTTT
GCTACTCCACTGCAACCTCAAAGCGTCCAACGTCCTGGACTGGCTCGCCGCCCTCCTGCTCGCCGTGCCG
TTGATGTGGGTGCTTTTCTGCGTGACCTGCGTGATACAAGCCTGGCACCTCCGAATATTGTGCTGGAGGA
TACACAGCCGTTTTCACAGCCTATGGTTGGTAGCCCTAACGTTTATCACTCACTGCCGTGTACCCCTCAC
ACTGGTGCCGAAGATGCTGAACAAGCTGCTGGTCGTAAAACCCAAAGCTCTGGACCGGGACTGCAAAAAA
ACTCTCCGGGGAAACCTGCCCAATTCCTGGCGGGTGAAGCTGAAGAAGTCAACGCCTTTGCTCTGGGATT
TCTGTCTACCAGCTCGGGTGTTAGCGGAGAAGATGAGGTGGAACCTCTGCATGATGGTGTGGAAGAAGCC
GAGAAGAAAATGGAAGAGGAAGGGGTGTCTGTCTCTGAAATGGAAGCGACTGGTGCTCAAGGACCAAGTC
GTGTCGAAGAGGCAGAAGGCCATACCGAGGTTACCGAAGCCGAAGGAAGCCAAGGGGGTTCTGGTTCTCA
TCATCATCATCATCACTGAAGATCCAGATCTAAGCTTGGTACCACGCGTGCGCGCTGATCCGGCTGCTAA
CAAAGCCCGAAAGGAAGCTGAGTTGGCTGCTGCCACCGCTGAGCAATAACTAGCATAACCCCTTGGGGCC
TCTAAACGGGTCTTGAGGGGTTTTTTGCTGAAAGGAGGAACTATATCCGGATATCCACAGGACGGGTGTG
GTCGCCATGATCGCGTAGTCGATAGTGGCTCCAAGTAGCGAAGCGAGCAGGACTGGGCGGCGGCCAAAGC
GGTCGGACAGTGCTCCGAGAACGGGTGCGCATAGAAATTGCATCAACGCATATAGCGCTAGCAGCACGCC
ATAGTGACTGGCGATGCTGTCGGAATGGACGATATCCCGCAAGAGGCCCGGCAGTACCGGCATAACCAAG
CCTATGCCTACAGCATCCAGGGTGACGGTGCCGAGGATGACGATGAGCGCATTGTTAGATTTCATACACG
GTGCCTGACTGCGTTAGCAATTTAACTGTGATAAACTACCGCATTAAAGCTTATCGATGATAAGCTGTCA
AACATGAGAATTCTTGAAGACGAAAGGGCCTCGTGATACGCCTATTTTTATAGGTTAATGTCATGATAAT
AATGGTTTCTTAGACGTCAGGTGGCACTTTTCGGGGAAATGTGCGCGGAACCCCTATTTGTTTATTTTTC
TAAATACATTCAAATATGTATCCGCTCATGAGACAATAACCCTGATAAATGCTTCAATAATATTGAAAAA
GGAAGAGTATGAGTATTCAACATTTCCGTGTCGCCCTTATTCCCTTTTTTGCGGCATTTTGCCTTCCTGT
TTTTGCTCACCCAGAAACGCTGGTGAAAGTAAAAGATGCTGAAGATCAGTTGGGTGCACGAGTGGGTTAC
ATCGAACTGGATCTCAACAGCGGTAAGATCCTTGAGAGTTTTCGCCCCGAAGAACGTTTTCCAATGATGA
GCACTTTTAAAGTTCTGCTATGTGGCGCGGTATTATCCCGTGTTGACGCCGGGCAAGAGCAACTCGGTCG
CCGCATACACTATTCTCAGAATGACTTGGTTGAGTACTCACCAGTCACAGAAAAGCATCTTACGGATGGC
ATGACAGTAAGAGAATTATGCAGTGCTGCCATAACCATGAGTGATAACACTGCGGCCAACTTACTTCTGA
CAACGATCGGAGGACCGAAGGAGCTAACCGCTTTTTTGCACAACATGGGGGATCATGTAACTCGCCTTGA
TCGTTGGGAACCGGAGCTGAATGAAGCCATACCAAACGACGAGCGTGACACCACGATGCCTGCAGCAATG
GCAACAACGTTGCGCAAACTATTAACTGGCGAACTACTTACTCTAGCTTCCCGGCAACAATTAATAGACT
GGATGGAGGCGGATAAAGTTGCAGGACCACTTCTGCGCTCGGCCCTTCCGGCTGGCTGGTTTATTGCTGA
TAAATCTGGAGCCGGTGAGCGTGGGTCTCGCGGTATCATTGCAGCACTGGGGCCAGATGGTAAGCCCTCC
CGTATCGTAGTTATCTACACGACGGGGAGTCAGGCAACTATGGATGAACGAAATAGACAGATCGCTGAGA
TAGGTGCCTCACTGATTAAGCATTGGTAACTGTCAGACCAAGTTTACTCATATATACTTTAGATTGATTT
AAAACTTCATTTTTAATTTAAAAGGATCTAGGTGAAGATCCTTTTTGATAATCTCATGACCAAAATCCCT
TAACGTGAGTTTTCGTTCCACTGAGCGTCAGACCCCGTAGAAAAGATCAAAGGATCTTCTTGAGATCCTT
TTTTTCTGCGCGTAATCTGCTGCTTGCAAACAAAAAAACCACCGCTACCAGCGGTGGTTTGTTTGCCGGA
TCAAGAGCTACCAACTCTTTTTCCGAAGGTAACTGGCTTCAGCAGAGCGCAGATACCAAATACTGTCCTT
CTAGTGTAGCCGTAGTTAGGCCACCACTTCAAGAACTCTGTAGCACCGCCTACATACCTCGCTCTGCTAA
TCCTGTTACCAGTGGCTGCTGCCAGTGGCGATAAGTCGTGTCTTACCGGGTTGGACTCAAGACGATAGTT
ACCGGATAAGGCGCAGCGGTCGGGCTGAACGGGGGGTTCGTGCACACAGCCCAGCTTGGAGCGAACGACC
TACACCGAACTGAGATACCTACAGCGTGAGCTATGAGAAAGCGCCACGCTTCCCGAAGGGAGAAAGGCGG
ACAGGTATCCGGTAAGCGGCAGGGTCGGAACAGGAGAGCGCACGAGGGAGCTTCCAGGGGGAAACGCCTG
GTATCTTTATAGTCCTGTCGGGTTTCGCCACCTCTGACTTGAGCGTCGATTTTTGTGATGCTCGTCAGGG
GGGCGGAGCCTATGGAAAAACGCCAGCAACGCGGCCTTTTTACGGTTCCTGGCCTTTTGCTGGCCTTTTG
CTCACATGTTCTTTCCTGCGTTATCCCCTGATTCTGTGGATAACCGTATTACCGCCTTTGAGTGAGCTGA
TACCGCTCGCCGCAGCCGAACGACCGAGCGCAGCGAGTCAGTGAGCGAGGAAGCGGAAGAGCGCCTGATG
CGGTATTTTCTCCTTACGCATCTGTGCGGTATTTCACACCGCAATGGTGCACTCTCAGTACAATCTGCTC
TGATGCCGCATAGTTAAGCCAGTATACACTCCGCTATCGCTACGTGACTGGGTCATGGCTGCGCCCCGAC
ACCCGCCAACACCCGCTGACGCGCCCTGACGGGCTTGTCTGCTCCCGGCATCCGCTTACAGACAAGCTGT
GACCGTCTCCGGGAGCTGCATGTGTCAGAGGTTTTCACCGTCATCACCGAAACGCGCGAGGCAGCTGCGG
TAAAGCTCATCAGCGTGGTCGTGAAGCGATTCACAGATGTCTGCCTGTTCATCCGCGTCCAGCTCGTTGA
GTTTCTCCAGAAGCGTTAATGTCTGGCTTCTGATAAAGCGGGCCATGTTAAGGGCGGTTTTTTCCTGTTT
GGTCACTGATGCCTCCGTGTAAGGGGGATTTCTGTTCATGGGGGTAATGATACCGATGAAACGAGAGAGG
ATGCTCACGATACGGGTTACTGATGATGAACATGCCCGGTTACTGGAACGTTGTGAGGGTAAACAACTGG
CGGTATGGATGCGGCGGGACCAGAGAAAAATCACTCAGGGTCAATGCCAGCGCTTCGTTAATACAGATGT
AGGTGTTCCACAGGGTAGCCAGCAGCATCCTGCGATGCAGATCCGGAACATAATGGTGCAGGGCGCTGAC
TTCCGCGTTTCCAGACTTTACGAAACACGGAAACCGAAGACCATTCATGTTGTTGCTCAGGTCGCAGACG
TTTTGCAGCAGCAGTCGCTTCACGTTCGCTCGCGTATCGGTGATTCATTCTGCTAACCAGTAAGGCAACC
CCGCCAGCCTAGCCGGGTCCTCAACGACAGGAGCACGATCATGCGCACCCGTGGCCAGGACCCAACGCTG
CCCGAGATGCGCCGCGTGCGGCTGCTGGAGATGGCGGACGCGATGGATATGTTCTGCCAAGGGTTGGTTT
GCGCATTCACAGTTCTCCGCAAGAATTGATTGGCTCCAATTCTTGGAGTGGTGAATCCGTTAGCGAGGTG
CCGCCGGCTTCCATTCAGGTCGAGGTGGCCCGGCTCCATGCACCGCGACGCAACGCGGGGAGGCAGACAA
GGTATAGGGCGGCGCCTACAATCCATGCCAACCCGTTCCATGTGCTCGCCGAGGCGGCATAAATCGCCGT
GACGATCAGCGGTCCAATGATCGAAGTTAGGCTGGTAAGAGCCGCGAGCGATCCTTGAAGCTGTCCCTGA
TGGTCGTCATCTACCTGCCTGGACAGCATGGCCTGCAACGCGGGCATCCCGATGCCGCCGGAAGCGAGAA
GAATCATAATGGGGAAGGCCATCCAGCCTCGCGTCGCGAACGCCAGCAAGACGTAGCCCAGCGCGTCGGC
CGCCATGCCGGCGATAATGGCCTGCTTCTCGCCGAAACGTTTGGTGGCGGGACCAGTGACGAAGGCTTGA
GCGAGGGCGTGCAAGATTCCGAATACCGCAAGCGACAGGCCGATCATCGTCGCGCTCCAGCGAAAGCGGT
CCTCGCCGAAAATGACCCAGAGCGCTGCCGGCACCTGTCCTACGAGTTGCATGATAAAGAAGACAGTCAT
AAGTGCGGCGACGATAGTCATGCCCCGCGCCCACCGGAAGGAGCTGACTGGGTTGAAGGCTCTCAAGGGC
ATCGGTCGACGCTCTCCCTTATGCGACTCCTGCATTAGGAAGCAGCCCAGTAGTAGGTTGAGGCCGTTGA
GCACCGCCGCCGCAAGGAATGGTGCATGCAAGGAGATGGCGCCCAACAGTCCCCCGGCCACGGGGCCTGC
CACCATACCCACGCCGAAACAAGCGCTCATGAGCCCGAAGTGGCGAGCCCGATCTTCCCCATCGGTGATG
TCGGCGATATAGGCGCCAGCAACCGCA
Features (pLannotate 1.2.2; 15 found; start..end, strand, type, name):
     70..88      +  promoter       T7 promoter: promoter for bacteriophage T7 RNA polymerase
    162..184     +  RBS            RBS: efficient ribosome binding site from bacteriophage T7 gene 10 (Olins and Rangwala, 1989)
    192..1277    +  CDS            CENPT (fragment): CENPT_HUMAN - Also known as C16orf56, ICEN22. Experimental evidence at protein level: Swiss-Prot protein existence level 1. Component of the CENPA-NAC (nucleosome-associated) complex, a complex that plays a central role in assembly of kinetochore proteins, mitotic progression and chromosome segregation. The CENPA-NAC complex recruits the CENPA-CAD (nucleosome distal) complex and may be involved in incorporation of newly synthesized CENPA into centromeres. Part of a nucleosome-associated complex that binds specifically to histone H3- containing nucleosomes at the centromere, as opposed to nucle
   1329..1345    +  CDS            capTEV™ (fragment): composite tag for in vivo biotinylation, TEV protease cleavage, and 6xHis tagging
   1393..1442    +  CDS            SET1 (fragment): solubility-enhancement tag derived from T7 phage gene 10B
   1450..1497    +  terminator     T7 terminator: transcription terminator for bacteriophage T7 RNA polymerase
   1523..1815    -  CDS            TcR (fragment): tetracycline efflux protein; tet; confers resistance to tetracycline
   1863..1891    -  promoter       tet promoter: E. coli promoter for tetracycline efflux protein gene
   2004..2108    +  promoter       AmpR promoter: bla
   2109..2969    +  CDS            AmpR: β-lactamase; bla; confers resistance to ampicillin, carbenicillin, and related antibiotics
   3140..3728    +  rep_origin     ori: high-copy-number ColE1/pMB1/pBR322/pUC origin of replication
   3914..4053    -  misc_feature   bom: basis of mobility region from pBR322
   4155..4346    -  CDS            rop: Rop protein, which maintains plasmids at low copy number; rop
   4363..4743    +  CDS            YPB1_ECOLX: Protein predicted: Swiss-Prot protein existence level 4. From Escherichia coli.
   4985..48      -  CDS            TcR (fragment) (across the origin): tetracycline efflux protein; tet; confers resistance to tetracycline
