[The description below was written by a language model from this plasmid's Addgene catalogue record and pLannotate feature annotations shown in this document.]
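Description:
pFR092 is a bacterial expression plasmid built on the pET3aTr backbone, a pET3a-type T7 vector, for producing a fragment of human CENP-T in E. coli. It replicates from a ColE1/pMB1-family origin and is selected with ampicillin through the bla (β-lactamase) gene under its own promoter. The catalogue lists it as high copy, although the feature table also shows the pBR322-derived bom region and an intact rop gene, which normally restrains copy number. Split remnants of the tetracycline efflux gene and its promoter are annotated as fragments flanking the expression cassette. They appear to be leftovers of the pBR322 ancestry rather than a working marker, and tetracycline is not listed as a selection.

The payload is the N-terminal portion of human CENP-T, amino acids 1–375, cloned between NdeI and a BamHI site that was destroyed during cloning, and carrying a C-terminal His tag. Transcription is driven by the T7 promoter, translation initiates from the strong phage T7 gene 10 ribosome binding site, and a T7 terminator closes the unit, so expression requires a host supplying T7 RNA polymerase. The short hit annotated as a capTEV fragment just downstream of the CENP-T coding region most likely reflects the histidine tag. The small gene 10-related fragment before the terminator is probably residual vector sequence rather than a functional solubility tag.

CENP-T is a centromere-associated kinetochore protein. The stated purpose is simply expression of CENP-T, and the design suits recombinant production and metal-affinity purification. The associated study concerns CENP-T as a platform for outer kinetochore assembly, but the record does not describe specific assays.
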