Addgene plasmid #134148: pFR092
Purpose: Expression of CENP-T
Depositing lab: Iain Cheeseman. Depositing organization: Whitehead Institute for Biomedical Research. Publication: CENP-T provides a structural platform for outer kinetochore assembly. Nishino T, Rago F, Hori T, Tomii K, Cheeseman IM, Fukagawa T. EMBO J. 2013 Feb 6;32(3):424-36. doi: 10.1038/emboj.2012.348. Epub 2013 Jan 18. PubMed 23334297.
Backbone
  Vector backbone: pET3aTr
  Backbone manufacturer: Song Tan (Addgene plasmid # 64008)
  Vector type: Bacterial Expression
Growth in bacteria
  Bacterial resistance: Ampicillin, 100 μg/mL
  Growth temperature: 37°C
  Growth strain: DH5alpha
  Copy number: High Copy
Gene/Insert
  Gene/Insert name: CENP-T
  Species: H. sapiens (human)
  Mutation: aa 1-375
  Entrez Gene: CENPT (a.k.a. C16orf56, CENP-T, SSMGA)
  Tag / fusion protein: His (C terminal on insert)
  Cloning method: Restriction Enzyme; 5′ cloning site NdeI (not destroyed); 3′ cloning site BamHI (destroyed during cloning)
Terms and licenses: Academic/Nonprofit Terms; Industry Terms: Not Available to Industry
How to cite: pFR092 was a gift from Iain Cheeseman (Addgene plasmid # 134148 ; http://n2t.net/addgene:134148 ; RRID:Addgene_134148)
